>Addgene plasmid #163335 | pMX-hFTH1-CD3-P2A-CD90.2 | addgene full sequence | sequence record 322031 | Addgene NGS Result
CCCGAAAAGTGCCACCTGCATAATGAAAGACCCCACCTGTAGGTTTGGCAAGCTAGCTTAAGTAACGCCA
TTTTGCAAGGCATGGAAAAATACATAACTGAGAATAGAAAAGTTCAGATCAAGGTCAGGAACAGATGGAA
CAGCTGAATATGGGCCAAACAGGATATCTGTGGTAAGCAGTTCCTGCCCCGGCTCAGGGCCAAGAACAGA
TGGAACAGCTGAATATGGGCCAAACAGGATATCTGTGGTAAGCAGTTCCTGCCCCGGCTCAGGGCCAAGA
ACAGATGGTCCCCAGATGCGGTCCAGCCCTCAGCAGTTTCTAGAGAACCATCAGATGTTTCCAGGGTGCC
CCAAGGACCTGAAATGACCCTGTGCCTTATTTGAACTAACCAATCAGTTCGCTTCTCGCTTCTGTTCGCG
CGCTTCTGCTCCCCGAGCTCAATAAAAGAGCCCACAACCCCTCACTCGGCGCGCCAGTCCTCCGATTGAC
TGAGTCGCCCGGGTACCCGTGTATCCAATAAACCCTCTTGCAGTTGCATCCGACTTGTGGTCTCGCTGTT
CCTTGGGAGGGTCTCCTCTGAGTGATTGACTACCCGTCAGCGGGGGTCTTTCATTTGGGGGCTCGTCCGG
GATCGGGAGACCCCTGCCCAGGGACCACCGACCCACCACCGGGAGGTAAGCTGGCCAGCAACTTATCTGT
GTCTGTCCGATTGTCTAGTGTCTATGACTGATTTTATGCGCCTGCGTCGGTACTAGTTAGCTAACTAGCT
CTGTATCTGGCGGACCCGTGGTGGAACTGACGAGTTCGGAACACCCGGCCGCAACCCTGGGAGACGTCCC
AGGGACTTCGGGGGCCGTTTTTGTGGCCCGACCTGAGTCCAAAAATCCCGATCGTTTTGGACTCTTTGGT
GCACCCCCCTAATAGGAGGGATATGTGGTTCTGGTAGGAGACGAGAACCTAAAACAGTTCCCGCCTCCGT
CTGAATTTTTGCTTTCGGTTTGGGACCGAAGCCGCGCCGCGCGTCTTGTCTGCTGCAGCATCGTTCTGTG
TTGTCTCTGTCTGACTGTGTTTCTGTATTTGTCTGAAAATTAGGGCCAGACTGTTACCACTCCCTTAAGT
TTGACCTTAGGTCACTGGAAAGATGTCGAGCGGATCGCTCACAACCAGTCGGTAGATGTCAAGAAGAGAC
GTTGGGTTACCTTCTGCTCTGCAGAATGGCCAACCTTTAACGTCGGATGGCCGCGAGACGGCACCTTTAA
CCGAGACCTCATCACCCAGGTTAAGATCAAGGTCTTTTCACCTGGCCCGCATGGACACCCAGACCAGGTC
CCCTACATCGTGACCTGGGAAGCCTTGGCTTTTGACCCCCCTCCCTGGGTCAAGCCCTTTGTACACCCTA
AGCCTCCGCCTCCTCTTCCTCCATCCGCCCCGTCTCTCCCCCTTGAACCTCCTCGTTCGACCCCGCCTCG
ATCCTCCCTTTATCCAGCCCTCACTCCTTCTCTAGGCGCCCCCATATGGCCATATGAGATCTTATATGGG
GCACCCCCGCCCCTTGTAAACTTCCCTGACCCTGACATGACAAGAGTTACTAACAGCCCCTCTCTCCAAG
CTCACTTACAGGCTCTCTACTTAGTCCAGCACGAAGTCTGGAGACCTCTGGCGGCAGCCTACCAAGAACA
ACTGGACCGACCGGCCGGTGGTACCTCACCCTTACCGAGTCGGCGACACAGTGTGGGTCCGCCGACACCA
GACTAAGAACCTAGAACCTCGCTGGAAAGGACCTTACACAGTCCTGCTGACCACCCCCACCGCCCTCAAA
GTAGACGGCATCGCAGCTTGGATACACGCCGCCCACGTGAAGGCTGCCGACCCCGGGGGTGGACCATCCT
CTAGACTGCCGGATCTAGCTAGTTAATTAATCCGCCAGAGCGCGCGAGGGCCTCCACCGGCCGCCCCTCC
CCCACAGCAGGGGCGGGGTCCCGCGCCCACCGGAAGGAGCGGGCTCGGGGCGGGCGGCGCTGATTGGCCG
GGGCGGGCCTGACGCCGACGCGGCTATAAGAGACCACAAGCGACCCGCAGGGCCAGACGTTCTTCGCCGA
GAGTCGTCGGGGTTTCCTGCTTCAACAGTGCTTGGACGGAACCCGGCGCTCGTTCCCCACCCCGGCCGGC
CGCCCATAGCCAGCCCTCCGTCACCTCTTCACCGCACCCTCGGACTGCCCCAAGGCCCCCGCCGCCGCTC
CAGCGCCGCGCAGCCACCGCCGCCGCCGCCGCCTCTCCTTAGTCGCCGCCGGATCCGGTCGTGCGGCCGC
GCCACCATGGAACAGAGAAAAGGCCTGGCCGGCCTGTTCCTGGTTATCAGTCTGCTGCAGGGCACAGTGG
CCCAGACCAACAAGGCTAAGAACCTGGTGCAGGTGGACGGCTCTAGAGGCGACGGATCTGTGCTGCTGAC
ATGTGGCCTGACCGACAAGACCATCAAGTGGCTGAAGGACGGCTCCATCATCAGCCCTCTGAACGCCACC
AAGAACACCTGGAACCTGGGCAACAACGCCAAGGACCCCAGAGGCACCTATCAGTGCCAGGGCGCCAAAG
AGACAAGCAACCCTCTGCAGGTCTACTACAGAATGTGCGAGAACTGCATCGAGCTGAACATCGGCACCAT
CAGCGGCTTCATCTTCGCCGAAGTGATCAGCATCTTCTTTCTGGCCCTGGGCGTGTACCTGATCGCTGGA
CAAGATGGCGTGCGGCAGAGCAGAGCCAGCGATAAGCAGACACTGCTGCAGAACGAGCAGCTGTACCAGC
CTCTGAAGGACAGAGAGTACGACCAGTACAGCCACCTCCAGGGCAACCAGCTGCGGAAGAAGGGATCTGG
CCAATTGGAAGGCAGAGGCTCTCTTCTTACATGCGGCGACGTCGAGGAAAACCCAGGACCTATGGAACAC
TCTGGCATCCTGGCTAGCCTGATCCTGATTGCCGTTCTGCCTCAAGGCAGCCCCTTCAAGATCCAAGTGA
CCGAGTACGAGGACAAGGTGTTCGTGACCTGCAACACCAGCGTGATGCACCTGGATGGCACCGTGGAAGG
ATGGTTCGCCAAGAACAAGACCCTGAACCTCGGCAAGGGCGTGCTGGACCCTAGAGGCATCTACCTGTGT
AACGGCACAGAGCAGCTGGCCAAGGTGGTGTCTAGTGTGCAGGTCCACTATCGGATGTGTCAGAACTGCG
TGGAACTGGACAGCGGCACAATGGCCGGCGTGATCTTCATCGACCTGATCGCTACCCTGCTGCTGGCACT
GGGAGTGTATTGCTTCGCTGGCCACGAGACAGGCAGACCTAGCGGAGCTGCTGAAGTTCAGGCCCTGCTG
AAGAATGAACAGCTCTATCAGCCCCTGCGCGACAGAGAGGATACCCAGTACTCTAGACTCGGCGGCAACT
GGCCCAGAAACAAGAAATCTGGAAGCGGCACGCGTGTCAGACAGACCCTGAACTTCGATCTGCTTAGACT
GGCCGGGGACGTCGAGTCTAATCCAGGACCAATGCGGTGGAACACCTTCTGGGGCATCCTGTGTCTGTCT
CTGCTGGCTGTGGGCACCTGTCAGGATGACGCTGAGAACATCGAGTATAAGGTGTCCATCTCCGGCACCA
GCGTCGAGCTGACTTGTCCTCTGGACTCCGACGAGAACCTGAAGTGGGAGAAGAACGGCCAAGAGCTGCC
TCAGAAGCACGACAAGCACCTGGTGCTGCAGGACTTCAGCGAGGTGGAAGATAGCGGCTACTACGTGTGC
TACACCCCTGCCAGCAACAAGAACACATACCTGTACCTGAAGGCTCGCGTGTGCGAGTACTGTGTCGAGG
TGGACCTGACAGCCGTGGCTATCATCATCATCGTGGACATCTGCATCACCCTGGGCCTGCTGATGGTCAT
CTACTACTGGTCCAAGAACCGGAAGGCCAAGGCCAAGCCTGTGACAAGAGGAACCGGCGCTGGAAGCAGA
CCAAGAGGCCAGAACAAAGAAAGACCTCCTCCTGTGCCTAATCCTGACTACGAGCCCATCCGGAAGGGCC
AGAGAGATCTGTACTCTGGCCTGAACCAGAGGGCCGTGGGTTCTGGCGCATGCCAGTGTACCAACTATGC
TCTCCTGAGACTCGCAGGCGACGTTGAGAGTAATCCAGGGCCTATGAAGTGGAAAGTGTCTGTGCTGGCC
TGCATCCTGCATGTTCGATTCCCTGGCGCTGAGGCCCAGTCTTTTGGACTGCTGGACCCCAAGCTGTGCT
ACCTGCTGGACGGCATTCTGTTTATTTATGGCGTGATCATCACCGCTCTGTACCTGCGGGCCAAGTTCAG
CAGAAGCGCTGAGACAGCTGCCAATCTGCAGGACCCTAACCAGCTGTACAACGAGCTGAATCTGGGGCGC
AGAGAAGAGTACGATGTGCTGGAAAAGAAGAGAGCCAGAGATCCCGAGATGGGCGGCAAACAGCAGAGAA
GGCGGAATCCTCAAGAAGGCGTGTACAACGCCCTGCAGAAAGATAAGATGGCCGAGGCCTACAGCGAGAT
CGGCACAAAGGGCGAACGCAGAAGAGGCAAGGGACACGATGGACTGTACCAGGGCCTGTCCACAGCCACA
AAGGACACATACGATGCCCTGCACATGCAGACACTGGCCCCTAGAGGCAGCGGCGTCGACGCCACAAACT
TCAGCCTGCTGAGACAGGCTGGCGACGTGGAAGAGAATCCTGGACCTATGAACCCCGCCATCTCTGTGGC
CCTGCTGCTGTCTGTGCTGCAGGTGTCCAGAGGCCAGAAAGTGACCAGCCTGACCGCCTGCCTCGTGAAC
CAGAACCTGAGACTGGACTGCAGACACGAGAACAACACCAAGGACAACAGCATCCAGCACGAGTTCTCCC
TGACCCGCGAGAAGAGAAAACACGTGCTGAGCGGCACCCTGGGCATCCCCGAGCACACCTACAGATCCAG
AGTGACCCTGAGCAACCAGCCCTACATCAAGGTGCTGACCCTGGCCAACTTCACCACAAAGGACGAGGGC
GACTACTTCTGCGAACTGCAGGTGTCAGGCGCCAACCCCATGAGCAGCAACAAGAGCATCAGCGTGTACA
GAGACAAGCTCGTGAAGTGCGGCGGCATCAGCCTGCTGGTGCAGAACACCTCTTGGATGCTGTTGCTGCT
GCTGAGCCTGAGCCTGCTGCAGGCCCTGGACTTCATCTCTCTGTAGCCTGCAGGTTTCTGAAGCTTGAGT
ACATCGATAAAATAAAAGATTTTATTTAGTCTCCAGAAAAAGGGGGGAATGAAAGACCCCACCTGTAGGT
TTGGCAAGCTAGCTAGAGAACCATCAGATGTTTCCAGGGTGCCCCAAGGACCTGAAATGACCCTGTGCCT
TATTTGAACTAACCAATCAGTTCGCTTCTCGCTTCTGTTCGCGCGCTTCTGCTCCCCGAGCTCAATAAAA
GAGCCCACAACCCCTCACTCGGCGCGCCAGTCCTCCGATAGACTGCGTCGCCCGGGTACCCGTGTATCCA
ATAAACCCTCTTGCAGTTGCATCCGACTTGTGGTCTCGCTGTTCCTTGGGAGGGTCTCCTCTGAGTGATT
GACTACCCGTCAGCGGGGGTCTTTCATGGGTAACAGTTTCTTGAAGTGTCGAGCAGCATGTATCAAAATT
AATTTGGTTTTTTTTCTTAAGTATTTACATTAAATGGCCATAGTTGCATTAATGAATCGGCCAACGCGCG
GGGAGAGGCGGTTTGCGTATTGGGCGCTCTTCCGCTTCCTCGCTCACTGACTCGCTGCGCTCGGTCGTTC
GGCTGCGGCGAGCGGTATCAGCTCACTCAAAGGCGGTAATACGGTTATCCACAGAATCAGGGGATAACGC
AGGAAAGAACATGTGAGCAAAAGGCCAGCAAAAGGCCAGGAACCGTAAAAAGGCCGCGTTGCTGGCGTTT
TTCCATAGGCTCCGCCCCCCTGACGAGCATCACAAAAATCGACGCTCAAGTCAGAGGTGGCGAAACCCGA
CAGGACTATAAAGATACCAGGCGTTTCCCCCTGGAAGCTCCCTCGTGCGCTCTCCTGTTCCGACCCTGCC
GCTTACCGGATACCTGTCCGCCTTTCTCCCTTCGGGAAGCGTGGCGCTTTCTCATAGCTCACGCTGTAGG
TATCTCAGTTCGGTGTAGGTCGTTCGCTCCAAGCTGGGCTGTGTGCACGAACCCCCCGTTCAGCCCGACC
GCTGCGCCTTATCCGGTAACTATCGTCTTGAGTCCAACCCGGTAAGACACGACTTATCGCCACTGGCAGC
AGCCACTGGTAACAGGATTAGCAGAGCGAGGTATGTAGGCGGTGCTACAGAGTTCTTGAAGTGGTGGCCT
AACTACGGCTACACTAGAAGAACAGTATTTGGTATCTGCGCTCTGCTGAAGCCAGTTACCTTCGGAAAAA
GAGTTGGTAGCTCTTGATCCGGCAAACAAACCACCGCTGGTAGCGGTGGTTTTTTTGTTTGCAAGCAGCA
GATTACGCGCAGAAAAAAAGGATCTCAAGAAGATCCTTTGATCTTTTCTACGGGGTCTGACGCTCAGTGG
AACGAAAACTCACGTTAAGGGATTTTGGTCATGAGATTATCAAAAAGGATCTTCACCTAGATCCTTTTGC
GGCCGGCCGCAAATCAATCTAAAGTATATATGAGTAAACTTGGTCTGACAGTTACCAATGCTTAATCAGT
GAGGCACCTATCTCAGCGATCTGTCTATTTCGTTCATCCATAGTTGCCTGACTCCCCGTCGTGTAGATAA
CTACGATACGGGAGGGCTTACCATCTGGCCCCAGTGCTGCAATGATACCGCGAGACCCACGCTCACCGGC
TCCAGATTTATCAGCAATAAACCAGCCAGCCGGAAGGGCCGAGCGCAGAAGTGGTCCTGCAACTTTATCC
GCCTCCATCCAGTCTATTAATTGTTGCCGGGAAGCTAGAGTAAGTAGTTCGCCAGTTAATAGTTTGCGCA
ACGTTGTTGCCATTGCTACAGGCATCGTGGTGTCACGCTCGTCGTTTGGTATGGCTTCATTCAGCTCCGG
TTCCCAACGATCAAGGCGAGTTACATGATCCCCCATGTTGTGCAAAAAAGCGGTTAGCTCCTTCGGTCCT
CCGATCGTTGTCAGAAGTAAGTTGGCCGCAGTGTTATCACTCATGGTTATGGCAGCACTGCATAATTCTC
TTACTGTCATGCCATCCGTAAGATGCTTTTCTGTGACTGGTGAGTACTCAACCAAGTCATTCTGAGAATA
GTGTATGCGGCGACCGAGTTGCTCTTGCCCGGCGTCAATACGGGATAATACCGCGCCACATAGCAGAACT
TTAAAAGTGCTCATCATTGGAAAACGTTCTTCGGGGCGAAAACTCTCAAGGATCTTACCGCTGTTGAGAT
CCAGTTCGATGTAACCCACTCGTGCACCCAACTGATCTTCAGCATCTTTTACTTTCACCAGCGTTTCTGG
GTGAGCAAAAACAGGAAGGCAAAATGCCGCAAAAAAGGGAATAAGGGCGACACGGAAATGTTGAATACTC
ATACTCTTCCTTTTTCAATATTATTGAAGCATTTATCAGGGTTATTGTCTCATGAGCGGATACATATTTG
AATGTATTTAGAAAAATAAACAAATAGGGGTTCCGCGCACATTTC
Features (pLannotate 1.2.2; 18 found; start..end, strand, type, name):
     22..615     +  LTR            LTR: long terminal repeat from Moloney murine leukemia virus
    678..877     +  misc_feature   MMLV Ψ: packaging signal of Moloney murine leukemia virus (MMLV)
    929..1017    +  misc_feature   MESV Ψ (fragment): packaging signal of murine embryonic stem cell virus
   1094..1510    +  CDS            gag (truncated): truncated Moloney murine leukemia virus (MMLV) gag gene lacking the start codon
   1520..1898    +  misc_feature   pol region: Moloney murine leukemia virus (MMLV) pol region containing the splice acceptor site
   2109..2143    +  ncRNA          IRE I: Accession: RF00037 - Iron response element I
   2257..2275    -  promoter       chicken β-actin promoter (fragment): contains a 21-bp deletion relative to the standard chicken β-actin promoter
   2317..2862    +  CDS            Cd3g: CD3G_MOUSE - Experimental evidence at protein level: Swiss-Prot protein existence level 1. Part of the TCR-CD3 complex present on T-lymphocyte cell surface that plays an essential role in adaptive immune response. When antigen presenting cells (APCs) activate T-cell receptor (TCR), TCR- mediated signals are transmitted across the cell membrane by the CD3 chains CD3D, CD3E, CD3G and CD3Z. All CD3 chains contain immunoreceptor tyrosine-based activation motifs (ITAMs) in their cytoplasmic domain. Upon TCR engagement, these motifs become phosphorylated by Src family protein tyrosine kinases LCK an
   2932..3450    +  CDS            Cd3d: CD3D_MOUSE - Also known as T3d. Experimental evidence at protein level: Swiss-Prot protein existence level 1. Part of the TCR-CD3 complex present on T-lymphocyte cell surface that plays an essential role in adaptive immune response. When antigen presenting cells (APCs) activate T-cell receptor (TCR), TCR- mediated signals are transmitted across the cell membrane by the CD3 chains CD3D, CD3E, CD3G and CD3Z. All CD3 chains contain immunoreceptor tyrosine-based activation motifs (ITAMs) in their cytoplasmic domain. Upon TCR engagement, these motifs become phosphorylated by Src family protein tyro
   3532..4098    +  CDS            Cd3e: CD3E_MOUSE - Experimental evidence at protein level: Swiss-Prot protein existence level 1. Part of the TCR-CD3 complex present on T-lymphocyte cell surface that plays an essential role in adaptive immune response. When antigen presenting cells (APCs) activate T-cell receptor (TCR), TCR- mediated signals are transmitted across the cell membrane by the CD3 chains CD3D, CD3E, CD3G and CD3Z. All CD3 chains contain immunoreceptor tyrosine-based activation motifs (ITAMs) in their cytoplasmic domain. Upon TCR engagement, these motifs become phosphorylated by Src family protein tyrosine kinases LCK an
   4174..4665    +  CDS            Cd247: CD3Z_MOUSE - Also known as Cd3z, Tcrz. Experimental evidence at protein level: Swiss-Prot protein existence level 1. Part of the TCR-CD3 complex present on T-lymphocyte cell surface that plays an essential role in adaptive immune response. When antigen presenting cells (APCs) activate T-cell receptor (TCR), TCR- mediated signals are transmitted across the cell membrane by the CD3 chains CD3D, CD3E, CD3G and CD3Z. All CD3 chains contain immunoreceptor tyrosine-based activation motifs (ITAMs) in their cytoplasmic domain. Upon TCR engagement, these motifs become phosphorylated by Src family prote
   4738..5223    +  CDS            Thy1: THY1_MOUSE - Also known as Thy-1. Experimental evidence at protein level: Swiss-Prot protein existence level 1. May play a role in cell-cell or cell-ligand interactions during synaptogenesis and other events in the brain. From Mus musculus (Mouse).
   5298..5334    +  LTR            3' LTR (ΔU3) (fragment): self-inactivating 3' long terminal repeat (LTR) from Moloney murine leukemia virus
   5333..5627    +  LTR            3' LTR (ΔU3) (fragment): self-inactivating 3' long terminal repeat (LTR) from Moloney murine leukemia virus
   5715..5767    -  CDS            lacI (fragment): lac repressor; lacI; The lac repressor binds to the lac operator to inhibit transcription in E. coli. This inhibition can be relieved by adding lactose or isopropyl-β-D-thiogalactopyranoside (IPTG).
   5950..6538    -  rep_origin     ori: high-copy-number ColE1/pMB1/pBR322/pUC origin of replication
   6702..7562    -  CDS            AmpR: β-lactamase; bla; confers resistance to ampicillin, carbenicillin, and related antibiotics
   7563..7667    -  promoter       AmpR promoter: bla
