[The description below was written by a language model from this plasmid's Addgene catalogue record and pLannotate feature annotations shown in this document.]
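Description:
pMX-hFTH1-CD3-P2A-CD90.2 is a Moloney murine leukemia virus-based gammaretroviral expression vector built on the pMX backbone. It is designed to deliver the mouse CD3 signalling components, together with a surface marker, into mammalian cells. In bacteria it is maintained as a high-copy plasmid through a ColE1/pUC-type origin and selected with ampicillin via the β-lactamase gene. The viral portion comprises a 5′ MMLV LTR, the MMLV packaging signal (with a fragment annotated as MESV Ψ), and a truncated gag lacking its start codon. It also includes a pol region carrying the splice acceptor. Together these allow the genomic RNA to be packaged when gag, pol and env are supplied in trans. The 3′ LTR is annotated as ΔU3 self-inactivating fragments, which would suggest that expression after integration relies on the internal promoter rather than the LTR, although the catalogue entry does not itself describe the vector as self-inactivating.

The payload is driven by an internal human ferritin heavy chain (hFTH1) promoter. This promoter is not annotated as such in the feature table, though an iron response element detected just upstream of the coding region is consistent with FTH1-derived sequence. A single polycistronic open reading frame encodes mouse CD3 gamma, CD3 delta, CD3 epsilon and the TCR zeta chain (Cd247), followed by Thy1 (CD90.2). According to the record, these are separated in order by T2A, F2A, E2A and P2A self-cleaving peptides, so that one transcript yields five separate proteins. CD90.2 provides a surface marker for identifying transduced cells. The vector belongs to a retroviral toolbox for overexpression and genetic perturbation in primary lymphocytes. Supplying all four CD3 chains would be expected to support surface assembly of TCR complexes, although the record does not state a specific application.
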