Addgene plasmid #163335: pMX-hFTH1-CD3-P2A-CD90.2
Purpose: Retroviral vector to overexpress the murine CD3 (TCR) components CD3 gamma, CD delta, CD epsilon and TCR zeta and surface marker CD90.2, separated by T2; F2A; E2A; P2A respectively, under control of the hFTH1 promoter
Depositing lab: Louis Ates & Teunis Geijtenbeek. Depositing organization: Academic Medical Center, University of Amsterdam. Publication: An optimized retroviral toolbox for overexpression and genetic perturbation of primary lymphocytes. van der Donk LEH, van der Spek J, van Duivenvoorde T, Ten Brink MS, Geijtenbeek TBH, Kuijl CP, van Heijst JWJ, Ates LS. Biol Open. 2022 Feb 15;11(2):bio059032. doi: 10.1242/bio.059032. Epub 2022 Mar 1. PubMed 35229875.
Backbone
  Vector backbone: pMX
  Vector type: Mammalian Expression, Retroviral
Growth in bacteria
  Bacterial resistance: Ampicillin, 100 μg/mL
  Growth temperature: 37°C
  Growth strain: NEB Stable
  Copy number: High Copy
Gene/Insert
  Gene/Insert name: CD3
  Species: M. musculus (mouse)
  Promoter: hFTH1
  Cloning method: Restriction Enzyme; 5′ cloning site Unknown (unknown if destroyed); 3′ cloning site Unknown (unknown if destroyed)
Terms and licenses: Academic/Nonprofit Terms; Industry Terms: Not Available to Industry
Depositor comments: Insert consists of CD3 gamma, CD delta, CD epsilon and TCR zeta and surface marker CD90.2, separated by T2; F2A; E2A; P2A. Please visit https://www.biorxiv.org/content/10.1101/2021.01.08.425881v1 for bioRxiv preprint.
How to cite: pMX-hFTH1-CD3-P2A-CD90.2 was a gift from Louis Ates & Teunis Geijtenbeek (Addgene plasmid # 163335 ; http://n2t.net/addgene:163335 ; RRID:Addgene_163335)
